Addgene plasmid #194995: (G) crtI (H) G2 (SBE116)
Purpose: Rhodotorula toruloides gene phytoene dehydrogenase (crtI, RHTO_04602) for G2
Depositing lab: Petri-Jaan Lahtvee. Depositing organization: Tallinn University of Technology. Publication: Development of a dedicated Golden Gate Assembly Platform (RtGGA) for Rhodotorula toruloides. Bonturi N, Pinheiro MJ, de Oliveira PM, Rusadze E, Eichinger T, Liudziute G, De Biaggi JS, Brauer A, Remm M, Miranda EA, Ledesma-Amaro R, Lahtvee PJ. Metab Eng Commun. 2022 May 23;15:e00200. doi: 10.1016/j.mec.2022.e00200. eCollection 2022 Dec. PubMed 35662893.
Backbone
  Vector backbone: pJET 1.2
  Backbone size w/o insert (bp): 3004
  Total vector size (bp): 5581
  Vector type: Bacterial Expression
Growth in bacteria
  Bacterial resistance: Ampicillin, 100 μg/mL
  Growth temperature: 37°C
  Growth strain: DH5alpha
  Copy number: Unknown
Gene/Insert
  Gene/Insert name: (G) crtI (H)
  Species: Rhodotorula toruloides
  Insert size (bp): 2577
  Cloning method: Unknown
  Sequencing primers: 5′ CCATATCCATCCGGCGTAAT; 3′ CCTGATGAGGTGGTTAGCAT
Terms and licenses: Academic/Nonprofit Terms; Industry Terms: Not Available to Industry
How to cite: (G) crtI (H) G2 (SBE116) was a gift from Petri-Jaan Lahtvee (Addgene plasmid # 194995 ; http://n2t.net/addgene:194995 ; RRID:Addgene_194995)
