[The description below was written by a language model from this plasmid's Addgene catalogue record and pLannotate feature annotations shown in this document.]
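Description:
(G) crtI (H) G2 (SBE116) is a part-storage plasmid from a Golden Gate assembly toolkit (RtGGA) developed for the oleaginous, carotenoid-producing yeast Rhodotorula toruloides. It is built on the pJET 1.2 cloning backbone and is maintained in E. coli through a high-copy ColE1/pUC-type origin, with selection by ampicillin via the β-lactamase gene and its native promoter. Although catalogued as a bacterial expression vector, the record points to its role as a donor of a standardised DNA part rather than as a means of producing protein in bacteria.

The insert, about 2.6 kb in a plasmid of roughly 5.6 kb, is the R. toruloides phytoene dehydrogenase gene crtI (RHTO_04602), an enzyme of the carotenoid pathway that desaturates phytoene. The "(G)" and "(H)" in the name appear to denote the flanking assembly overhangs, and "G2" the slot for the second gene in a multi-gene assembly. The record does not spell out these conventions or name the restriction enzyme used. The automated annotation does not label the insert itself. It falls in the unannotated stretch between the T7 promoter and a fragment of the eco47IR gene. That fragment reflects pJET's positive-selection design, in which a lethal restriction endonuclease gene driven by the lac UV5 promoter is disrupted by insertion of cloned DNA. The CAP binding site and lacI fragment are further backbone remnants. No yeast promoter, terminator or marker is annotated, so these would presumably come from other toolkit parts when crtI is assembled into expression cassettes for engineering R. toruloides.
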