Features (pLannotate 1.2.2; 8 found; start..end, strand, type, name):
    305..323     +  promoter       T7 promoter: promoter for bacteriophage T7 RNA polymerase
   2978..3358    -  CDS            eco47IR (fragment): T2E7_ECOLX - Protein predicted: Swiss-Prot protein existence level 4. Recognizes the double-stranded sequence GGWCC and cleaves after G-1. From Escherichia coli.
   3411..3441    -  promoter       lac UV5 promoter: E. coli lac promoter with an "up" mutation
   3456..3477    -  protein_bind   CAP binding site: CAP binding activates transcription in the presence of cAMP. E. coli catabolite activator protein
   3502..3585    -  CDS            lacI (fragment): lac repressor; lacI; The lac repressor binds to the lac operator to inhibit transcription in E. coli. This inhibition can be relieved by adding lactose or isopropyl-β-D-thiogalactopyranoside (IPTG).
   3768..4356    -  rep_origin     ori: high-copy-number ColE1/pMB1/pBR322/pUC origin of replication
   4527..5387    -  CDS            AmpR: β-lactamase; bla; confers resistance to ampicillin, carbenicillin, and related antibiotics
   5388..5492    -  promoter       AmpR promoter: bla
>Addgene plasmid #194995 | (G) crtI (H) G2 (SBE116) | addgene full sequence | sequence record 386109 | Addgene NGS Result
GCCCCTGCAGCCGAATTATATTATTTTTGCCAAATAATTTTTAACAAAAGCTCTGAAGTCTTCTTCATTT
AAATTCTTAGATGATACTTCATCTGGAAAATTGTCCCAATTAGTAGCATCACGCTGTGAGTAAGTTCTAA
ACCATTTTTTTATTGTTGTATTATCTCTAATCTTACTACTCGATGAGTTTTCGGTATTATCTCTATTTTT
AACTTGGAGCAGGTTCCATTCATTGTTTTTTTCATCATAGTGAATAAAATCAACTGCTTTAACACTTGTG
CCTGAACACCATATCCATCCGGCGTAATACGACTCACTATAGGGAGAGCGGCCGCCAGATCTTCCGGATG
GCTCGAGTTTTTCAGCAAGATATGCGGTCTCAATCCTCAACCGCGCAGGTACATCACCAACAAAGCAATC
AACCCAAACAACACCGAGAGGAGCGTAAACCCTCCCGCTGCATCGCGGGTCGTCCTGTGCGTCGCGAGTT
CCGAGGAGGAGACGTTCCAGCGCGAGGGGATGGGCATCCCGAGGTCGTTGAGGATTTGGGTTGCGACGAG
GCGGGCGCCGGCGAGGACGATGGGGACGCTGCGAGGACAATACGAATTAGCAACCATTCCTTGAACTCGA
CGCATGCGGTACGCTGGAGAGGCAGCGACAAGCGGGGCGAGCGAAGACCACCACAACTCACCCAGTTCCC
GGGTGCGCCGACGCGCCGACAAAGTAAGCGTTCTTGACACTCGGGTGGCGGGTCTTGGGGCGGAAAGAGA
GGACGTTGCTGCGAAGAAGCGAAAGGTTGGGAAGGTCAGCGCAAGCTTCAAGAGCAAGCAGGACAAGACA
GGCTGGCGGAACTCACAAGAAGTCGTGACTGAGTCCGAGGATGCTGCCGCGGTGCAAATTGAACTTCTCG
CCCCAAGTGATGGGCGTGTTGATCGTCTCGTGCTCGATGCAGCTCCGGAGGTCCTCGATGTCGAGGCGGC
GCTCAATCTCGCCGATGATCTTGTTGCGCGTCTCTTCGACGACCTTGTCCCAGTCGGAAGAGGAGGGGGG
GGCGGCGGAGATGTGCCCGACGGGAACGAGGACGATGACGGCGTCCTTGTCGGCGGGTGCGGCGCTGCGA
GCGGGTGCGGAGTCAGCGATGGCCGGCTGCTGACGACGTGGAAGGGACATACGACGGGTCGTGACGGCTG
GGAACGTTGACGTAGAAGGAAGGCTCATGCGGGACGCGGTGTTCGCGGAAGATCGAGTCGAAGGACCTGG
ACGCGAGAGGCTTCGTCAGCGACCGCTTCGAGAGCGGTGAGTAGCGCAGGTGTGCTCACTCTCGGTACTC
CTCTGCGAGGAAGATGGTATGCGAGTCCAGCTGGGGTATCTTGCTGTAGCGGCCAGAGGGGAGTAAGGAT
CCGCCATTCGCGATCGAGGAATAGAGTGTCTTCACGCACCGGTTCATGGGCCAGTAGAACGAGATGGACG
AGCAGCTGACGGGCCGCTCCTCGAGCCTCTTCGAGTAGCTCGTCTCCTCGTACAGGTGCGCCATACTCCA
CACCAAATCCGCATTGACGAGGACGATGTCGGCGGTCAACTTCTCGCCGCTCTCGAGCTCGACACCCTTA
GCCGTGCCGTTCTCGACCGTGTCGCGCTTGACGGGACTGTTGAAGCGGAACTTGGCGCCGCTCTTTTCGG
CGAGCTGTTGGAGGGTTTGCGGGATGCGGCCGAAGCCGCCGAGAGGGTAGAGGATGCCTTCGCAGTGCTC
GGTGTACTGGAGGAGGTTGTAGGCGCCGAGAGCGTCGAAGGGGGACATGCCCTGCGAGATTGGAGGTGCG
GGTGAGCGGAGGAGGAACTTGGCCGGCGATTAAAGCCAGAGCTGGCGCTCGAATCGCGACGCTCTCCGAC
TCACGAGATACATCGAGGTGAAAGTGAACGCTCTCCGCATGCGGTCCGTCTTGAAGTACTTGGTCGCGCG
CGAGTACTGAGTCGAGGCGACGCTCATCAGCAATCCTGCGTTCCCAGCGAGTTGTATCAGCACTGATGAG
GTGACGTACGACAGAGACAAAGGGATGGAGCTTGCGGAGCTGGATGATGAGAGACGGGCGGACCATCGAG
AGGAGCGAGGTGAAGTTGCGGTGCAGGACGTGGACCATCGACAGCTCGTAGTGCGCGTGTCCCTCCTTCA
AGAAGCCAAGGAATCTGCATACAACATGAGCGTCAGTAACTGGAAAGGAAGCGGGAAGAGAGCACAAGCG
AAAGGGCATCTCCGCTCGTCGTCTCGCTCCGAGGTTCCAAGCCACTCACCCTTCAAAGCCCTTCTCTCCC
TCCCACCGCTCGACCTGCTTCTTCACCCTTGTCAAGTCGCTGCTCATCTCGACGACCTCCTTGTCGGGGA
AGACGATCCAGTAGTTTGGCTCGCACTTGACGAGCCTGATGCCCTCGTTCTCGAGGCTCGTCCCAAGATC
GTTAAAGATCTCGTCAAACAGTCGCGGGATGAGGAACAGGCTCGGGCCCTGGTCGAAGCGGAAGGACTTG
GTCGGATCGGTGAAGAGGGAGCATCGTCCGCCGACAAAGTCGTTCTTCTCGAGGACTATCGACGAGGTTG
AACTCGTCAGTGCCTCCAACCAGGTTCTACGAGTGCTCCCACGTCCCCCGATCGAGGCAGGACGACGCAG
GAGACAGAGTGTGCGCACCTGTCACGTCGAACCCGGATTGGGCGAGGCGAGCGGCGGAGGCAGTCCCTCC
GACGCCCGCTCCGACGATGAGCACCGAGGGCTTTCCCTTGCCGTGTCCGTTCGCAGCTGCCATCCTTGCT
GTGCTAATGAGTTGGTGGCAGGACAAGAGCAACCCCGTCAAGCATCACACCGCCCCGCCTGGCATCGGCG
ATCGAGCGGATGAGTTCCCGGAAGCGATCATCTCCACCTTGCGTTGCTCGGCATCGCATCGAAGCTCCTC
TTCACGTGCAAGCGGGCGCATTTGTTGAGACCATGCATCTTTCTAGAAGATCTCCTACAATATTCTCAGC
TGCCATGGAAAATCGATGTTCTTCTTTTATTCTCTCAAGATTTTCAGGCTGTATATTAAAACTTATATTA
AGAACTATGCTAACCACCTCATCAGGAACCGTTGTAGGTGGCGTGGGTTTTCTTGGCAATCGACTCTCAT
GAAAACTACGAGCTAAATATTCAATATGTTCCTCTTGACCAACTTTATTCTGCATTTTTTTTGAACGAGG
TTTAGAGCAAGCTTCAGGAAACTGAGACAGGAATTTTATTAAAAATTTAAATTTTGAAGAAAGTTCAGGG
TTAATAGCATCCATTTTTTGCTTTGCAAGTTCCTCAGCATTCTTAACAAAAGACGTCTCTTTTGACATGT
TTAAAGTTTAAACCTCCTGTGTGAAATTATTATCCGCTCATAATTCCACACATTATACGAGCCGGAAGCA
TAAAGTGTAAAGCCTGGGGTGCCTAATGAGTGAGCTAACTCACATTAATTGCGTTGCGCTCACTGCCAAT
TGCTTTCCAGTCGGGAAACCTGTCGTGCCAGCTGCATTAATGAATCGGCCAACGCGCGGGGAGAGGCGGT
TTGCGTATTGGGCGCTCTTCCGCTTCCTCGCTCACTGACTCGCTGCGCTCGGTCGTTCGGCTGCGGCGAG
CGGTATCAGCTCACTCAAAGGCGGTAATACGGTTATCCACAGAATCAGGGGATAACGCAGGAAAGAACAT
GTGAGCAAAAGGCCAGCAAAAGGCCAGGAACCGTAAAAAGGCCGCGTTGCTGGCGTTTTTCCATAGGCTC
CGCCCCCCTGACGAGCATCACAAAAATCGACGCTCAAGTCAGAGGTGGCGAAACCCGACAGGACTATAAA
GATACCAGGCGTTTCCCCCTGGAAGCTCCCTCGTGCGCTCTCCTGTTCCGACCCTGCCGCTTACCGGATA
CCTGTCCGCCTTTCTCCCTTCGGGAAGCGTGGCGCTTTCTCATAGCTCACGCTGTAGGTATCTCAGTTCG
GTGTAGGTCGTTCGCTCCAAGCTGGGCTGTGTGCACGAACCCCCCGTTCAGCCCGACCGCTGCGCCTTAT
CCGGTAACTATCGTCTTGAGTCCAACCCGGTAAGACACGACTTATCGCCACTGGCAGCAGCCACTGGTAA
CAGGATTAGCAGAGCGAGGTATGTAGGCGGTGCTACAGAGTTCTTGAAGTGGTGGCCTAACTACGGCTAC
ACTAGAAGAACAGTATTTGGTATCTGCGCTCTGCTGAAGCCAGTTACCTTCGGAAAAAGAGTTGGTAGCT
CTTGATCCGGCAAACAAACCACCGCTGGTAGCGGTGGTTTTTTTGTTTGCAAGCAGCAGATTACGCGCAG
AAAAAAAGGATCTCAAGAAGATCCTTTGATCTTTTCTACGGGGTCTGACGCTCAGTGGAACGAAAACTCA
CGTTAAGGGATTTTGGTCATGAGATTATCAAAAAGGATCTTCACCTAGATCCTTTTAAATTAAAAATGAA
GTTTTAAATCAATCTAAAGTATATATGAGTAAACTTGGTCTGACAGTTACCAATGCTTAATCAGTGAGGC
ACCTATCTCAGCGATCTGTCTATTTCGTTCATCCATAGTTGCCTGACTCCCCGTCGTGTAGATAACTACG
ATACGGGAGGGCTTACCATCTGGCCCCAGTGCTGCAATGATACCGCGAGACCCACGCTCACCGGCTCCAG
ATTTATCAGCAATAAACCAGCCAGCCGGAAGGGCCGAGCGCAGAAGTGGTCCTGCAACTTTATCCGCCTC
CATCCAGTCTATTAATTGTTGCCGGGAAGCTAGAGTAAGTAGTTCGCCAGTTAATAGTTTGCGCAACGTT
GTTGCCATTGCTACAGGCATCGTGGTGTCACGCTCGTCGTTTGGTATGGCTTCATTCAGCTCCGGTTCCC
AACGATCAAGGCGAGTTACATGATCCCCCATGTTGTGCAAAAAAGCGGTTAGCTCCTTCGGTCCTCCGAT
CGTTGTCAGAAGTAAGTTGGCCGCAGTGTTATCACTCATGGTTATGGCAGCACTGCATAATTCTCTTACT
GTCATGCCATCCGTAAGATGCTTTTCTGTGACTGGTGAGTACTCAACCAAGTCATTCTGAGAATAGTGTA
TGCGGCGACCGAGTTGCTCTTGCCCGGCGTCAATACGGGATAATACCGCGCCACATAGCAGAACTTTAAA
AGTGCTCATCATTGGAAAACGTTCTTCGGGGCGAAAACTCTCAAGGATCTTACCGCTGTTGAGATCCAGT
TCGATGTAACCCACTCGTGCACCCAACTGATCTTCAGCATCTTTTACTTTCACCAGCGTTTCTGGGTGAG
CAAAAACAGGAAGGCAAAATGCCGCAAAAAAGGGAATAAGGGCGACACGGAAATGTTGAATACTCATACT
CTTCCTTTTTCAATATTATTGAAGCATTTATCAGGGTTATTGTCTCATGAGCGGATACATATTTGAATGT
ATTTAGAAAAATAAACAAATAGGGGTTCCGCGCACATTTCCCCGAAAAGTGCCACCTGACGTCTAAGAAA
CCATTATTATCATGACATTAACCTATAAAAATAGGCGTATCACGAGGCC
